Addgene plasmid #106075: hMLKL NB(1-182)-2xFv-flag
Purpose: expression in mammalian cells
Depositing lab: Douglas Green. Depositing organization: St. Jude Children's Research Hospital. Publication: Sequential Engagement of Distinct MLKL Phosphatidylinositol-Binding Sites Executes Necroptosis. Quarato G, Guy CS, Grace CR, Llambi F, Nourse A, Rodriguez DA, Wakefield R, Frase S, Moldoveanu T, Green DR. Mol Cell. 2016 Feb 18;61(4):589-601. doi: 10.1016/j.molcel.2016.01.011. Epub 2016 Feb 4. PubMed 26853145.
Backbone
  Vector backbone: pRetrX-TRE3G
  Backbone manufacturer: Clontech
  Backbone size w/o insert (bp): 6600
  Total vector size (bp): 7919
  Vector type: Mammalian Expression, Retroviral ; Tet-On retrovirus
  Selectable markers: Puromycin
Growth in bacteria
  Bacterial resistance: Ampicillin, 100 μg/mL
  Growth temperature: 37°C
  Growth strain: NEB Stable
  Copy number: Unknown
Gene/Insert
  Gene/Insert name: human MLKL NB(1-182)-2xFv-flag (alt name: oligomerizable MLKL N-terminal Bundle Brace)
  Species: H. sapiens (human)
  Insert size (bp): 1357
  Mutation: amino acids 1-182
  GenBank ID: NM_152649.3
  Entrez Gene: MLKL (a.k.a. hMLKL)
  Promoter: Dox-inducible
  Tag / fusion protein: flag (C terminal on insert)
  Cloning method: Restriction Enzyme; 5′ cloning site ClaI (not destroyed); 3′ cloning site EcoRI (destroyed during cloning)
  Sequencing primers: 5′ gcggccgcaggcgtccaagtcgaaaccatt; 3′ gcggccgcttccagttttagaagctccac
Terms and licenses: Academic/Nonprofit Terms; Industry Terms: Not Available to Industry
How to cite: hMLKL NB(1-182)-2xFv-flag was a gift from Douglas Green (Addgene plasmid # 106075 ; http://n2t.net/addgene:106075 ; RRID:Addgene_106075)
