[The description below was written by a language model from this plasmid's Addgene catalogue record and pLannotate feature annotations shown in this document.]
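Description:
hMLKL NB(1-182)-2xFv-flag is a Tet-On retroviral expression plasmid of about 7.9 kb, built on the Clontech pRetroX-TRE3G-type backbone (recorded as pRetrX-TRE3G), for doxycycline-inducible expression of an oligomerizable fragment of human MLKL in mammalian cells. It is propagated in E. coli through a high-copy ColE1/pUC-type origin with ampicillin resistance. The viral portion consists of a CMV enhancer/promoter fused to a truncated 5' LTR, which drives genomic RNA production in packaging cells, followed by a packaging signal with a truncated, start-codon-less gag segment, and a U3-deleted, self-inactivating 3' LTR. After integration, LTR-driven transcription is therefore minimised and expression depends on the internal promoters.

The payload sits downstream of the TRE3GV promoter, a third-generation Tet-responsive promoter that is active only when a Tet-On 3G transactivator is supplied separately and doxycycline is present. It encodes residues 1-182 of MLKL, the N-terminal bundle and brace region of the necroptosis effector pseudokinase, fused to two tandem copies of the F36V mutant of FKBP12 (Fv, annotated as DmrB). The catalogue lists a C-terminal FLAG tag. The automated annotation does not call a FLAG feature, and the short Strep-Tag II fragment it marks after the Fv domains is probably a spurious partial match. The Fv domains bind synthetic bivalent ligands that do not bind wild-type FKBP, so adding a dimerizer forces oligomerization of the MLKL fragment. A separate mouse PGK promoter drives puromycin N-acetyltransferase for selection of transduced cells. The construct allows MLKL expression and oligomerization to be controlled independently, in keeping with the associated study of how MLKL engages membrane phosphatidylinositol lipids to execute necroptosis.
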