Features (pLannotate 1.2.2; 21 found; start..end, strand, type, name):
    138..517     +  enhancer       CMV enhancer: human cytomegalovirus immediate early enhancer
    518..721     +  promoter       CMV promoter: human cytomegalovirus (CMV) immediate early promoter
    722..897     +  LTR            5' LTR (truncated): truncated long terminal repeat from Moloney murine sarcoma virus
   1019..1293    +  misc_feature   MESV Ψ (fragment): packaging signal of murine embryonic stem cell virus
   1360..1776    +  CDS            gag (truncated): truncated Moloney murine leukemia virus (MMLV) gag gene lacking the start codon
   1816..2165    +  promoter       TRE3GV promoter: 3rd-generation Tet-responsive promoter that can be activated by binding of Tet-On® 3G, optimized for retroviral and lentiviral vectors
   2181..2726    +  CDS            MLKL (fragment): MLKL_HUMAN - Experimental evidence at protein level: Swiss-Prot protein existence level 1. Pseudokinase that plays a key role in TNF-induced necroptosis, a programmed cell death process (PubMed:22265413, PubMed:22265414, PubMed:22421439, PubMed:24316671). Does not have protein kinase activity (PubMed:22265413, PubMed:22265414, PubMed:22421439, PubMed:24316671). Activated following phosphorylation by RIPK3, leading to homotrimerization, localization to the plasma membrane and execution of programmed necrosis characterized by calcium influx and plasma membrane damage (PubMed:22265413, PubMed:222
   2736..3056    +  CDS            DmrB: F36V mutant of FK506-binding protein FKBP12 binds synthetic ligands that do not bind wild-type FKBP
   3063..3383    +  CDS            DmrB: F36V mutant of FK506-binding protein FKBP12 binds synthetic ligands that do not bind wild-type FKBP
   3456..3475    +  CDS            Strep-Tag II (fragment): peptide that binds Strep-Tactin®, an engineered form of streptavidin
   3532..4031    +  promoter       PGK promoter: mouse phosphoglycerate kinase 1 promoter
   4052..4651    +  CDS            PuroR: puromycin N-acetyltransferase; pac from Streptomyces alboniger; confers resistance to puromycin
   4718..4790    +  CDS            env (fragment): murine leukemia virus gPr80 envelope polyprotein precursor; env; proteolytically cleaved into gp70SU and p15TM subunits
   4832..5257    +  LTR            3' LTR (ΔU3): self-inactivating 3' long terminal repeat (LTR) from Moloney murine leukemia virus
   5326..5366    +  CDS            rop (fragment): Rop protein, which maintains plasmids at low copy number; rop
   5468..5506    +  misc_feature   bom (fragment): basis of mobility region from pBR322
   5523..5852    +  promoter       SV40 promoter: SV40 enhancer and early promoter
   5858..5959    +  misc_feature   bom (fragment): basis of mobility region from pBR322
   6145..6733    -  rep_origin     ori: high-copy-number ColE1/pMB1/pBR322/pUC origin of replication
   6904..7764    -  CDS            AmpR: β-lactamase; bla; confers resistance to ampicillin, carbenicillin, and related antibiotics
   7765..7869    -  promoter       AmpR promoter: bla
>Addgene plasmid #106075 | hMLKL NB(1-182)-2xFv-flag | addgene full sequence | sequence record 204718 | Addgene NGS Result
CATGACATTAACCTATAAAAATAGGCGTATCACGAGGCCCTTTCGTCTTCAAGAATTAGCTTGGCCATTG
CATACGTTGTATCCATATCATAATATGTACATTTATATTGGCTCATGTCCAACATTACCGCCATGTTGAC
ATTGATTATTGACTAGTTATTAATAGTAATCAATTACGGGGTCATTAGTTCATAGCCCATATATGGAGTT
CCGCGTTACATAACTTACGGTAAATGGCCCGCCTGGCTGACCGCCCAACGACCCCCGCCCATTGACGTCA
ATAATGACGTATGTTCCCATAGTAACGCCAATAGGGACTTTCCATTGACGTCAATGGGTGGAGTATTTAC
GGTAAACTGCCCACTTGGCAGTACATCAAGTGTATCATATGCCAAGTACGCCCCCTATTGACGTCAATGA
CGGTAAATGGCCCGCCTGGCATTATGCCCAGTACATGACCTTATGGGACTTTCCTACTTGGCAGTACATC
TACGTATTAGTCATCGCTATTACCATGGTGATGCGGTTTTGGCAGTACATCAATGGGCGTGGATAGCGGT
TTGACTCACGGGGATTTCCAAGTCTCCACCCCATTGACGTCAATGGGAGTTTGTTTTGGCACCAAAATCA
ACGGGACTTTCCAAAATGTCGTAACAACTCCGCCCCATTGACGCAAATGGGCGGTAGGCGTGTACGGTGG
GAGGTCTATATAAGCAGAGCTCAATAAAAGAGCCCACAACCCCTCACTCGGCGCGCCAGTCTTCCGATAG
ACTGCGTCGCCCGGGTACCCGTATTCCCAATAAAGCCTCTTGCTGTTTGCATCCGAATCGTGGTCTCGCT
GTTCCTTGGGAGGGTCTCCTCTGAGTGATTGACTACCCACGACGGGGGTCTTTCATTTGGGGGCTCGTCC
GGGATTTGGAGACCCCTGCCCAGGGACCACCGACCCACCACCGGGAGGTAAGCTGGCCAGCAACTTATCT
GTGTCTGTCCGATTGTCTAGTGTCTATGTTTGATGTTATGCGCCTGCGTCTGTACTAGTTAGCTAACTAG
CTCTGTATCTGGCGGACCCGTGGTGGAACTGACGAGTTCTGAACACCCGGCCGCAACCCTGGGAGACGTC
CCAGGGACTTTGGGGGCCGTTTTTGTGGCCCGACCTGAGGAAGGGAGTCGATGTGGAATCCGACCCCGTC
AGGATATGTGGTTCTGGTAGGAGACGAGAACCTAAAACAGTTCCCGCCTCCGTCTGAATTTTTGCTTTCG
GTTTGGAACCGAAGCCGCGCGTCTTGTCTGCTGCAGCGCTGCAGCATCGTTCTGTGTTGTCTCTGTCTGA
CTGTGTTTCTGTATTTGTCTGAAAATTAGGGCCAGACTGTTACCACTCCCTTAAGTTTGACCTTAGGTCA
CTGGAAAGATGTCGAGCGGATCGCTCACAACCAGTCGGTAGATGTCAAGAAGAGACGTTGGGTTACCTTC
TGCTCTGCAGAATGGCCAACCTTTAACGTCGGATGGCCGCGAGACGGCACCTTTAACCGAGACCTCATCA
CCCAGGTTAAGATCAAGGTCTTTTCACCTGGCCCGCATGGACACCCAGACCAGGTCCCCTACATCGTGAC
CTGGGAAGCCTTGGCTTTTGACCCCCCTCCCTGGGTCAAGCCCTTTGTACACCCTAAGCCTCCGCCTCCT
CTTCCTCCATCCGCCCCGTCTCTCCCCCTTGAACCTCCTCGTTCGACCCCGCCTCGATCCTCCCTTTATC
CAGCCCTCACTCCTTCTCTAGGCGCCGGAATTGAAGATCTCGATGAGGCCCTTTCGTCTTCACTCGAGTT
TACTCCCTATCAGTGATAGAGAACGTATGAAGAGTTTACTCCCTATCAGTGATAGAGAACGTATGCAGAC
TTTACTCCCTATCAGTGATAGAGAACGTATAAGGAGTTTACTCCCTATCAGTGATAGAGAACGTATGACC
AGTTTACTCCCTATCAGTGATAGAGAACGTATCTACAGTTTACTCCCTATCAGTGATAGAGAACGTATAT
CCAGTTTACTCCCTATCAGTGATAGAGAACGTATGTCGAGGTAGGCGTGTACGGTGGGCGCCTATAAAAG
CAGAGCTCGTTTAGTGAACCGTCAGATCGCCTGGAGCAATTCCACAACACTTTTGTCTTATACTTGGATC
CATCGATACCATGGAAAATTTGAAGCATATTATCACCCTTGGCCAGGTCATCCACAAACGGTGTGAAGAG
ATGAAATACTGCAAGAAACAGTGCCGGCGCCTGGGCCACCGCGTCCTCGGCCTGATCAAGCCTCTGGAGA
TGCTCCAGGACCAAGGAAAGAGGAGCGTGCCCTCTGAGAAGTTAACCACAGCCATGAACCGCTTCAAGGC
TGCCCTGGAGGAGGCTAATGGGGAGATAGAAAAGTTCAGCAATAGATCCAATATCTGCAGGTTTCTAACA
GCAAGCCAGGACAAAATACTCTTCAAGGACGTGAACAGGAAGCTGAGTGATGTCTGGAAGGAGCTCTCGC
TGTTACTTCAGGTTGAGCAACGCATGCCTGTTTCACCCATAAGCCAAGGAGCGTCCTGGGCACAGGAAGA
TCAGCAGGATGCAGACGAAGACAGGCGAGCTTTCCAGATGCTAAGAAGAGATAATGAAAAAATAGAAGCT
TCACTGAGACGATTAGAAATCAACATGAAAGAAATCAAGGAAACTTTGAGGCAGTATTTACCACCAGCGG
CCGCAGGCGTCCAAGTCGAAACCATTAGTCCCGGCGATGGCAGAACATTTCCTAAAAGGGGACAAACATG
TGTCGTCCATTATACAGGCATGTTGGAGGACGGCAAAAAGGTGGACAGTAGTAGAGATCGCAATAAACCT
TTCAAATTCATGTTGGGAAAACAAGAAGTCATTAGGGGATGGGAGGAGGGCGTGGCTCAAATGTCCGTCG
GCCAACGCGCTAAGCTCACCATCAGCCCCGACTACGCATACGGCGCTACCGGACATCCCGGAATTATTCC
CCCTCACGCTACCTTGGTGTTTGACGTCGAACTGTTGAAGCTCGAGACTAGAGGAGTGCAGGTGGAGACT
ATCTCCCCAGGAGACGGGCGCACCTTCCCCAAGCGCGGCCAGACCTGCGTGGTGCACTACACCGGGATGC
TTGAAGATGGAAAGAAAGTTGATTCCTCCCGGGACAGAAACAAGCCCTTTAAGTTTATGCTAGGCAAGCA
GGAGGTGATCCGAGGCTGGGAAGAAGGGGTTGCCCAGATGAGTGTGGGTCAGAGAGCCAAACTGACTATA
TCTCCAGATTATGCCTATGGTGCCACTGGGCACCCAGGCATCATCCCACCACATGCCACTCTCGTCTTCG
ATGTGGAGCTTCTAAAACTGGAAGCGGCCGCCAGCTGGAGCCACCCTCAGTTCGAGAAGGGAGGAGGAAG
CGGCGGAGGCAGCGGAGGAGGAAGCTGGAGCCACCCGCAGTTCGAGAAAGGAGCTAGCGGAGAGGATTAT
AAAGATGATGATGATAAATAACAATTCTACCGGGTAGGGGAGGCGCTTTTCCCAAGGCAGTCTGGAGCAT
GCGCTTTAGCAGCCCCGCTGGGCACTTGGCGCTACACAAGTGGCCTCTGGCCTCGCACACATTCCACATC
CACCGGTAGGCGCCAACCGGCTCCGTTCTTTGGTGGCCCCTTCGCGCCACCTTCTACTCCTCCCCTAGTC
AGGAAGTTCCCCCCCGCCCCGCAGCTCGCGTCGTGCAGGACGTGACAAATGGAAGTAGCACGTCTCACTA
GTCTCGTGCAGATGGACAGCACCGCTGAGCAATGGAAGCGGGTAGGCCTTTGGGGCAGCGGCCAATAGCA
GCTTTGCTCCTTCGCTTTCTGGGCTCAGAGGCTGGGAAGGGGTGGGTCCGGGGGCGGGCTCAGGGGCGGG
CTCAGGGGCGGGGCGGGCGCCCGAAGGTCCTCCGGAGGCCCGGCATTCTGCACGCTTCAAAAGCGCACGT
CTGCCGCGCTGTTCTCCTCTTCCTCATCTCCGGGCCTTTCGACCTGCAGCCCAAGCTTACCATGACCGAG
TACAAGCCCACGGTGCGCCTCGCCACCCGCGACGACGTCCCCAGGGCCGTACGCACCCTCGCCGCCGCGT
TCGCCGACTACCCCGCCACGCGCCACACCGTCGATCCGGACCGCCACATCGAGCGGGTCACCGAGCTGCA
AGAACTCTTCCTCACGCGCGTCGGGCTCGACATCGGCAAGGTGTGGGTCGCGGACGACGGCGCCGCGGTG
GCGGTCTGGACCACGCCGGAGAGCGTCGAAGCGGGGGCGGTGTTCGCCGAGATCGGCCCGCGCATGGCCG
AGTTGAGCGGTTCCCGGCTGGCCGCGCAGCAACAGATGGAAGGCCTCCTGGCGCCGCACCGGCCCAAGGA
GCCCGCGTGGTTCCTGGCCACCGTCGGCGTCTCGCCCGACCACCAGGGCAAGGGTCTGGGCAGCGCCGTC
GTGCTCCCCGGAGTGGAGGCGGCCGAGCGCGCCGGGGTGCCCGCCTTCCTGGAGACCTCCGCGCCCCGCA
ACCTCCCCTTCTACGAGCGGCTCGGCTTCACCGTCACCGCCGACGTCGAGGTGCCCGAAGGACCGCGCAC
CTGGTGCATGACCCGCAAGCCCGGTGCCTGACGCCCGCCCCACGACCCGCAGCGCCCGACCGAAAGGAGC
GCACGACCCCATGCATCGGCGTCTCGAGATATCAGTGGTCCAGGCTCTAGTTTTGACTCAACAATATCAC
CAGCTGAAGCCTATAGAGTACGAGCCATAGATAAAATAAAAGATTTTATTTAGTCTCCAGAAAAAGGGGG
GAATGAAAGACCCCACCTGTAGGTTTGGCAAGCTAGCTTAAGTAACGCCATTTTGCAAGGCATGGAAAAA
TACATAACTGAGAATAGAGAAGTTCAGATCAAGGTCAGGAACAGATGGAACAGGGTCGACCCTAGAGAAC
CATCAGATGTTTCCAGGGTGCCCCAAGGACCTGAAATGACCCTGTGCCTTATTTGAACTAACCAATCAGT
TCGCTTCTCGCTTCTGTTCGCGCGCTTCTGCTCCCCGAGCTCAATAAAAGAGCCCACAACCCCTCACTCG
GGGCGCCAGTCCTCCGATTGACTGAGTCGCCCGGGTACCCGTGTATCCAATAAACCCTCTTGCAGTTGCA
TCCGACTTGTGGTCTCGCTGTTCCTTGGGAGGGTCTCCTCTGAGTGATTGACTACCCGTCAGCGGGGGTC
TTTCATTTGGGGGCTCGTCCGGGATCGGGAGACCCCTGCCCAGGGACCACCGACCCACCACCGGGAGGTA
AGCTGGCTGCCTCGCGCGTTTCGGTGATGACGGTGAAAACCTCTGACACATGCAGCTCCCGGAGACGGTC
ACAGCTTGTCTGTAAGCGGATGCCGGGAGCAGACAAGCCCGTCAGGGCGCGTCAGCGGGTGTTGGCGGGT
GTCGGGGCGCAGCCATGACCCAGTCACGTAGCGATAGCGGAGTGTAGATCCGGCTGTGGAATGTGTGTCA
GTTAGGGTGTGGAAAGTCCCCAGGCTCCCCAGCAGGCAGAAGTATGCAAAGCATGCATCTCAATTAGTCA
GCAACCAGGTGTGGAAAGTCCCCAGGCTCCCCAGCAGGCAGAAGTATGCAAAGCATGCATCTCAATTAGT
CAGCAACCATAGTCCCGCCCCTAACTCCGCCCATCCCGCCCCTAACTCCGCCCAGTTCCGCCCATTCTCC
GCCCCATGGCTGACTAATTTTTTTTATTTATGCAGAGGCCGAGGCCGCCTCGGCCTCTGAGCTATTCCAG
AAGTAGTGAGGAGGCTTTTTTGGAGGCCTAGGCTTTTGCAAAAAGCTTACTGGCTTAACTATGCGGCATC
AGAGCAGATTGTACTGAGAGTGCACCATATGCGGTGTGAAATACCGCACAGATGCGTAAGGAGAAAATAC
CGCATCAGGCGCTCTTCCGCTTCCTCGCTCACTGACTCGCTGCGCTCGGTCGTTCGGCTGCGGCGAGCGG
TATCAGCTCACTCAAAGGCGGTAATACGGTTATCCACAGAATCAGGGGATAACGCAGGAAAGAACATGTG
AGCAAAAGGCCAGCAAAAGGCCAGGAACCGTAAAAAGGCCGCGTTGCTGGCGTTTTTCCATAGGCTCCGC
CCCCCTGACGAGCATCACAAAAATCGACGCTCAAGTCAGAGGTGGCGAAACCCGACAGGACTATAAAGAT
ACCAGGCGTTTCCCCCTGGAAGCTCCCTCGTGCGCTCTCCTGTTCCGACCCTGCCGCTTACCGGATACCT
GTCCGCCTTTCTCCCTTCGGGAAGCGTGGCGCTTTCTCATAGCTCACGCTGTAGGTATCTCAGTTCGGTG
TAGGTCGTTCGCTCCAAGCTGGGCTGTGTGCACGAACCCCCCGTTCAGCCCGACCGCTGCGCCTTATCCG
GTAACTATCGTCTTGAGTCCAACCCGGTAAGACACGACTTATCGCCACTGGCAGCAGCCACTGGTAACAG
GATTAGCAGAGCGAGGTATGTAGGCGGTGCTACAGAGTTCTTGAAGTGGTGGCCTAACTACGGCTACACT
AGAAGGACAGTATTTGGTATCTGCGCTCTGCTGAAGCCAGTTACCTTCGGAAAAAGAGTTGGTAGCTCTT
GATCCGGCAAACAAACCACCGCTGGTAGCGGTGGTTTTTTTGTTTGCAAGCAGCAGATTACGCGCAGAAA
AAAAGGATCTCAAGAAGATCCTTTGATCTTTTCTACGGGGTCTGACGCTCAGTGGAACGAAAACTCACGT
TAAGGGATTTTGGTCATGAGATTATCAAAAAGGATCTTCACCTAGATCCTTTTAAATTAAAAATGAAGTT
TTAAATCAATCTAAAGTATATATGAGTAAACTTGGTCTGACAGTTACCAATGCTTAATCAGTGAGGCACC
TATCTCAGCGATCTGTCTATTTCGTTCATCCATAGTTGCCTGACTCCCCGTCGTGTAGATAACTACGATA
CGGGAGGGCTTACCATCTGGCCCCAGTGCTGCAATGATACCGCGAGACCCACGCTCACCGGCTCCAGATT
TATCAGCAATAAACCAGCCAGCCGGAAGGGCCGAGCGCAGAAGTGGTCCTGCAACTTTATCCGCCTCCAT
CCAGTCTATTAATTGTTGCCGGGAAGCTAGAGTAAGTAGTTCGCCAGTTAATAGTTTGCGCAACGTTGTT
GCCATTGCTGCAGGCATCGTGGTGTCACGCTCGTCGTTTGGTATGGCTTCATTCAGCTCCGGTTCCCAAC
GATCAAGGCGAGTTACATGATCCCCCATGTTGTGCAAAAAAGCGGTTAGCTCCTTCGGTCCTCCGATCGT
TGTCAGAAGTAAGTTGGCCGCAGTGTTATCACTCATGGTTATGGCAGCACTGCATAATTCTCTTACTGTC
ATGCCATCCGTAAGATGCTTTTCTGTGACTGGTGAGTACTCAACCAAGTCATTCTGAGAATAGTGTATGC
GGCGACCGAGTTGCTCTTGCCCGGCGTCAACACGGGATAATACCGCGCCACATAGCAGAACTTTAAAAGT
GCTCATCATTGGAAAACGTTCTTCGGGGCGAAAACTCTCAAGGATCTTACCGCTGTTGAGATCCAGTTCG
ATGTAACCCACTCGTGCACCCAACTGATCTTCAGCATCTTTTACTTTCACCAGCGTTTCTGGGTGAGCAA
AAACAGGAAGGCAAAATGCCGCAAAAAAGGGAATAAGGGCGACACGGAAATGTTGAATACTCATACTCTT
CCTTTTTCAATATTATTGAAGCATTTATCAGGGTTATTGTCTCATGAGCGGATACATATTTGAATGTATT
TAGAAAAATAAACAAATAGGGGTTCCGCGCACATTTCCCCGAAAAGTGCCACCTGACGTCTAAGAAACCA
TTATTAT
